Addgene plasmid #126563: actc1b-GcAMP5
Purpose: Muscle specific expression of the calcium reporter GcAMP5 in zebrafish. Parton lab clone APT
Depositing lab: Rob Parton. Depositing organization: University of Queensland, Institute for Molecular Bioscience. Publication: Cavin4 interacts with Bin1 to promote T-tubule formation and stability in developing skeletal muscle. Lo HP, Lim YW, Xiong Z, Martel N, Ferguson C, Ariotti N, Giacomotto J, Rae J, Floetenmeyer M, Moradi SV, Gao Y, Tillu VA, Xia D, Wang H, Rahnama S, Nixon SJ, Bastiani M, Day RD, Smith KA, Palpant NJ, Johnston WA, Alexandrov K, Collins BM, Hall TE, Parton RG. J Cell Biol. 2021 Dec 6;220(12). pii: 212693. doi: 10.1083/jcb.201905065. Epub 2021 Oct 11. PubMed 34633413.
Backbone
  Vector backbone: pDEST-Tol2-pA2
Growth in bacteria
  Bacterial resistance: Ampicillin, 100 μg/mL
  Growth temperature: 37°C
  Growth strain: DH5alpha
  Copy number: High Copy
Gene/Insert
  Gene/Insert name: GcAMP5
Terms and licenses: Academic/Nonprofit Terms; Industry Terms: Not Available to Industry
How to cite: actc1b-GcAMP5 was a gift from Rob Parton (Addgene plasmid # 126563 ; http://n2t.net/addgene:126563 ; RRID:Addgene_126563)
