[The description below was written by a language model from this plasmid's Addgene catalogue record and pLannotate feature annotations shown in this document.]
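Description:
actc1b-GcAMP5 is a Tol2 transposon-based transgenesis plasmid for zebrafish, built in the pDEST-Tol2-pA2 destination backbone by multisite Gateway recombination. It is maintained in E. coli as a high-copy plasmid through a ColE1/pUC-type origin and selected with ampicillin via the β-lactamase gene and its native promoter. Remnants of a pBluescript-style backbone are also annotated (a partial M13/f1 origin, lac promoter/operator elements, a T3 promoter and an MCS fragment). The short match to medaka tyrosinase next to the M13 origin fragment probably reflects flanking sequence carried along with the Tol2 element, which was originally isolated from that locus. The Tol2 arms themselves are not annotated in the feature table.

The payload shows the attB4–attB1–attB2–attB3 arrangement typical of a three-fragment Gateway assembly. The roughly 4 kb segment between attB4 and attB1 has no meaningful annotation (a 17 nt "copia promoter" hit is almost certainly spurious), but from the construct name and stated purpose it should hold the zebrafish actc1b (alpha-cardiac actin 1b) muscle-specific promoter. Between attB1 and attB2 lies the genetically encoded calcium indicator, catalogued as GcAMP5. The annotation tool labelled it as a partial GCaMP6f match, which is expected given how similar the GCaMP variants are. An SV40 polyadenylation signal occupies the 3′ entry position, followed by a second SV40 poly(A) supplied by the backbone.

The plasmid is intended to drive muscle-specific expression of a fluorescent calcium reporter in zebrafish. With Tol2 vectors, this is generally achieved by transposase-mediated genomic integration. This allows imaging of calcium dynamics in skeletal muscle fibres, and the associated study concerned T-tubule formation and stability in developing muscle.
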