Features (pLannotate 1.2.2; 21 found; start..end, strand, type, name):
      7..228     -  rep_origin     M13 ori (fragment) (sequence partly withheld): M13 bacteriophage origin of replication; arrow indicates direction of (+) strand synthesis
    228..515     +  CDS            tyr (fragment) (sequence partly withheld): TYRO_ORYLA - Also known as tyro. Experimental evidence at transcript level: Swiss-Prot protein existence level 2. This is a copper-containing oxidase that functions in the formation of pigments such as melanins and other polyphenolic compounds. From Oryzias latipes (Japanese rice fish) (Japanese killifish).
   1097..1117    +  protein_bind   attB4: mutant version of attB; core recombination site for the Gateway® BP reaction BP Clonase™
   2018..2034    -  promoter       copia promoter (fragment): strong promoter from the Drosophila transposable element copia (Sinclair et al., 1986)
   5075..5095    +  protein_bind   attB1: mutant version of attB; core recombination site for the Gateway® BP reaction BP Clonase™
   5108..6458    +  CDS            GCaMP6f (fragment): improved fluorescent protein-based calcium sensor (Chen et al., 2013)
   6464..6484    -  protein_bind   attB2: mutant version of attB; core recombination site for the Gateway® BP reaction BP Clonase™
   6487..6621    -  polyA_signal   SV40 poly(A) signal: SV40 polyadenylation signal
   6684..6704    -  protein_bind   attB3: mutant version of attB; core recombination site for the Gateway® BP reaction BP Clonase™
   6708..6728    +  CDS            lacZα (fragment): LacZα fragment of β-galactosidase; lacZ fragment
   6744..6878    -  polyA_signal   SV40 poly(A) signal: SV40 polyadenylation signal
   6901..6984    -  CDS            large T antigen (fragment): large T antigen from SV40 (simian virus 40)
   7550..7590    -  misc_feature   MCS (fragment): pBluescript multiple cloning site
   7603..7621    -  promoter       T3 promoter: promoter for bacteriophage T3 RNA polymerase
   7666..7682    -  protein_bind   lac operator: The lac repressor binds to the lac operator to inhibit transcription in E. coli. This inhibition can be relieved by adding lactose or isopropyl-β-D-thiogalactopyranoside (IPTG). lac repressor encoded by lacI
   7690..7720    -  promoter       lac promoter: promoter for the E. coli lac operon
   7735..7756    -  protein_bind   CAP binding site: CAP binding activates transcription in the presence of cAMP. E. coli catabolite activator protein
   7769..7861    -  CDS            lacI (fragment): lac repressor; lacI; The lac repressor binds to the lac operator to inhibit transcription in E. coli. This inhibition can be relieved by adding lactose or isopropyl-β-D-thiogalactopyranoside (IPTG).
   8044..8632    -  rep_origin     ori: high-copy-number ColE1/pMB1/pBR322/pUC origin of replication
   8803..9663    -  CDS            AmpR: β-lactamase; bla; confers resistance to ampicillin, carbenicillin, and related antibiotics
   9664..9768    -  promoter       AmpR promoter: bla
>Addgene plasmid #126563 | actc1b-GcAMP5 | addgene full sequence | sequence record 346501 | Addgene NGS Result
CCACCTAAATTGTAAGCGTTAATATTTTGTTAAAATTCGCGTTAAATTTTTGTTAAATCAGCTCATTTTT
TAACCAATAGGCCGAAATCGGCAAAATCCCTTATAAATCAAAAGAATAGACCGAGATAGGGT
[37 nt withheld, positions 133-169]
AAAGAACGTGGACTCCAACGTCAAAGG
[32 nt withheld, positions 197-228]
GCTGGCTAAGAACTCATCAGCCTCCCCGGTCCATCTACCCACGTACCAATGCACCAATTGGCCACAATGA
CGGCTACTACATGGTGCCATTCCTTCCTCTTTATAGGAATGGAGACTACCTCCTGTCCAACAATGCTCTT
GGATACGAGTACGCCTACCTGTTGGACCCAGGTCATTGCACAACACCAGAAATGCCCTCTGATCTGCAAA
AGACGTGAATATCTGTTCAGACACCCATATCCACTCTGTTCCACACAGGTCAGAGGTTTGTCCAGGAGTT
CTTGACAGAGGTGTAAAAAGTACTCAAAAATTTTACTCAAGTGAAAGTACAAGTACTTAGGGAAAATTTT
ACTCAATTAAAAGTAAAAGTATCTGGCTAGAATCTTACTTGAGTAAAAGTAAAAAAGTACTCCATTAAAA
TTGTACTTGAGTATTAAGGAAGTAAAAGTAAAAGCAAGAAAGAAAACTAGAGATTCTTGTTTAAGCTTTT
AATCTCAAAAAACATTAAATGAAATGCATACAAGGTTTTATCCTGCTTTAGAACTGTTTGTATTTAATTA
TCAAACTATAAGACAGACAATCTAATGCCAGTACACGCTACTCAAAGTTGTAAAACCTCAGATTTAACTT
CAGTAGAAGCTGATTCTCAAAATTGTTAGTGTCAAGCCTAGCTCTTTTGGGGCTGAAAAGCAATCCTGCA
GTGCTGAAAAGCCTCTCACAGGCAGCCGATGCGGGAAGAGGTGTATTAGTCTTGATAGAGAGGCTGCAAA
TAGCAGGAAACGTGAGCAGAGACTCCCTGGTGTCTGAAACACAGGCCAGATGGGCCCTCGAGCAGGAAAC
AGCTATGACCATGATTACGCCAAGCTATCAACTTTGTATAGAAAAGTTGGCACGCGCAGATTCCGTGTGG
GCCTGGTAATATCTTACCATTTTAAGCTATTTTAAGATTAGGGAAAAAAATTAAATAAAACTACTTTAAA
ATTACTTTCCTTAAAAAGCAACATATTTATTTAGTTTTTGTTTAACTGGCTCAAGATTGTAATATTTTAC
TTTTACATGTTTTTTTAAGTACCTAAATGTGTTCAAAAGTAAAGTATGTTATTGTTTTTTTTTTTTAATG
TTAGCTAAGCTTTAAATTGTAATATATTACTTTTAAAAGTGACTTTTTAAAAATGTAAATAAAAAAGTAA
CTATAAATGTGTAATGCATGTTATTTCTGTGGGTTTTTAATTTTCATCTCAACTGGGCTTACAATTTTAA
CATAATAAAAATCAAATCAAATCAAATCAGGCCCTTATTTGTCACATACACTCTTGTATACTGAAATAAA
CTAAATGTTGAGAAAAATTTAAATACACCAAAATAACGCATACCTTTTTTGTAATTACCTAAGTAAAACA
TTTAGTTCCTTTTTTAAGTGACTCAAGATTGTAATCTATTAATTGTAAAAGATAAAACTAGTGATCAATC
TGACGTGCTTCTATGCAGCCTGTGAGATTAATTGTGATGTTTAATTATTAAACAATTTAAATGGATCAAA
CATTTCACATGTGCTTATTGTGTCCAACAAAACCAGCAGAAGCACTTAAAAATATTGCATGACAACATGA
GTTTTTAATGTAAATTATATATACTTCCTAAACGAAGTTAATCATATTTCTAAAATAATAATGTCATTGA
AATATTTAAATAAATGATAAGCTTTAGTTGATTCAACATAAAATTGAAAGCAATAAGGACTTTTTTTTTT
TACAGCGGTGAAGCAAAAGCATGTAATAATCATATAATATAATAAATAAATAAATAAATAATGGCTCTTG
GTGCAAATATGAACACTTTAAATAAATATAGAATAAATATGATCAATAAGTCATAACGATGTGTTTTATG
TTGATTATAATTTAAACATGTTTCTAACGCAAGTTTTAAAAACTGTTTTAAAGTATTATTTTAAGTTATA
AGATCAATTTGACTCAACATTTTGTAGTGAAAATATGTTGTGTAAAATTAATATAATATACACTATAAAA
ATGCAGGGTTCCACACAATACATTAATGTTGTCCCAACACAAATCGATTAAGTTAACAAATATATGTGGA
TTGAACATAAAAAATTAAGTTGTCCCAATGAAATCTCAAGAATTGTGTTGTTTCAGCTCATTTTAAATAA
GTAGTTTTAACAAGTAAAAAATAACATATTTTTGAGTGTGTATATATATATATTACAAAATATAATAATA
TAAAATGTAAAAGATATAAACCATGCTACATATATTTAAGAGCTATTTTGCACATTACTTTTTTGCAAGC
CATTTTAGTGTTTTTTTTACAAATATATATTAGCTAAATATACAATATCTTAAATATACAATTAATCAGA
CATGCAATTAATGCATTTAACCTACATAAAAATACATGATCAACATATGTTTTATGCTGATTACAACTAA
ATCAAACGTAATGAAATTAATTTATAAAAGCGATTTAAATATGTCAATATTTTAAGTTAAAATCACTTGA
AACCTACTATAAATGAACTTAAATTAAAAAAATCTCCTTTAATTCCAATGCAACAGTGTTGTTTTTTCAG
CTGAGGACCCCCGGTGCAGATGGTTGGCCCCCGGCCCGCTATTCTAAGGAAGCCTTTCTTAATTTTAGGG
CGGCGCTGCATGCGCTCAGATCAGATTCACGGGTGGAGAGGGTTATTTTCTCTTTTTTATTTTTTCTTGC
CTGCTCATATTTGGGCCTGTGTGAACCCCAGGCTCCGCCTCGGCCCCCAGGAGCCGCTCTTATTTAAAGG
GGATCCTCGCCTTCAGTCTTCGTCCCAGTGGAAGCATCAGTCTTGTGATAACAACTTGGTGAGTCCTACA
GACCAGCGCTCGACTCTAGGCTTTAAATGCATTGATTTCTCTGGATTAGCTACCGGGAGAGTTTTAACTT
TGCTTATTAGTCTTGTGCTCGAACTGCTAGGTTTAAAGAGTGTTTTCTCTAATGCATGCATGAAGCGACA
GCTGAAAACCAGAAATAGAGCGTTTGTCCTCCTGTTAAACTCTAGCCTTTCTTTGGCATTTGTCAGTCCG
AGTCTTCAGCTGCCGGCAGGAGATTGGGTTTCAGTAACACTTGCTGAGCACAAACTACACGTGCTTTCTT
CAGATTTAATTCATTATTAATCATTCTAGATTTAAATGATGTTCTTACTCATTGCTGATTATTTTAGCCT
TGCGGAGCAGATTAAATGAGCACGTGTTTCATTAAGATTGATTTAAATATAATTAATATTTCACCACTGT
AGTTTTAAAATTGCCTTCTAAGTCATGGTTGATTTTTAATAGGTATCGGCTCTAATTAGATTACTATTTT
GGTTTTTAAATGTTATTTCTATTTCATTTGTAGGCTCGTTTTTAATGTGATTTTATTAGATTCTAGTTTT
AAAATCATCTCTTAGCCTTAATGAGCAGACTGAATGAACATGTTTCATTAAGATTAACTTCATTATAATG
AATTATTTAATCATTCTAGTGGGTTATAAATCAGCTCTATTTAAATTAATTGTCGTGTTTATTTCTATTT
AATTTTTGATTATTTTTTCAGGGTCGTTTTTATGTGATTTTTTCCCGTTTCTAATTTTAAACTAATTGTT
TGATTTTTATATGATTCGACTCTTTTTAAATGAATTGTTTTGCTTTTTTTATTGAGCATATATATATTAT
ACAATTTCAATCAACAATTGTTGTGCTTTTTAAATGTTGTTTCTATTTCATTTCTAGGGTCGATTTTATT
CGATTCTAGTTTTAAAATCGTGATTTTTAACTTCTAACCTTACTGAGCAGACTGAATGAACATGTTTCAT
CAAGATTAACTTCATTATAGTTAATTATTGAATCGTGCTAGTGGTTTATAAATCAGCTCTATTTAAATTA
ATCATCATCATTATTTCTATTTAATTTTTATTATTTCTTTAGGATTATTTTTATGTGATTTTTTTCACGT
TCTAGTTTTAAACTCAATGCTCATTACTGCTCACCCTTGCTGAGCAGTCTTTCGTTAAGATTAAATTAAT
TAATAACCATTCTAGTTTTAAAACAGTGTCTTAAGGCATAGCTGATATTTTACAAGTTTACTATTTAATA
TATCTCCTTTCTTTTTTTAGGGTCGATTTCATCTGATTTGATTAATTTTTATTATCTTCACTAAGCTTTT
TGTTCTAGGTTTTATTCTCAGTATTATTACTGTTATATTTGAACTGAATTTCTCCTCATAGTTTATTCAT
TTTATTTATTTATTTTTTGTTTATTCGCTATTTTGTATTTTAGTTTTTAATTAGAAATTTTATTAGAATC
GTTTTGAACTAGTTTTTATGCACTCTAACATTAATATTAAATCATAACTATTATTTTTATTATAATTTAT
TTGTGTTTATCTTTTTGTGTAGCTTTCATGTGTTTTTATTTTAGTTTTATTATGTTTGCATTGAATTTTT
TGGACTAGTTTATATAACGATATACAGAAAAGCCATGACAACAAATGTTTTTATAATACCTATTAAGTAT
AAGCTAATCAGATTTCCACTATTCTGTTCAAAGTTAACATTATTAGCCATTCTGATGGATCATTTGACAT
TTGTCATATGTCTTTATGAACACTGCTCTTTCAGATGCCACTTTTAAAGCTGTTTTTTACAGTAAATGAA
CGTTTATTATTATGACATTATTTCCTAAGGCCTCTAGAGTACAGCAGGATGTGGCGTGTGCATTACCGTG
TAATTATGCTGACTGTAAATGTGCATTTATAGACTGTCAGCATGTCTGACTGTGCGCTGTTGTGATTGGT
CCTGCACAGACCAAGGCAAGTTTGTACAAAAAAGCAGGCTGCCGCCACCATGGGTTCTCATCATCATCAT
CATCATGGTATGGCTAGCATGACTGGTGGACAGCAAATGGGTCGGGATCTGTACGACGATGACGATAAGG
ATCTCGCCACCATGGTCGACTCATCACGTCGTAAGTGGAATAAGACAGGTCACGCAGTCAGAGCTATAGG
TCGGCTGAGCTCACTCGAGAACGTCTATATCAAGGCCGACAAGCAGAAGAACGGCATCAAGGCGAACTTC
AAGATCCGCCACAACATCGAGGACGGCGGCGTGCAGCTCGCCTACCACTACCAGCAGAACACCCCCATCG
GCGACGGCCCCGTGCTGCTGCCCGACAACCACTACCTGAGCGTGCAGTCCAAACTTTCGAAAGACCCCAA
CGAGAAGCGCGATCACATGGTCCTGCTGGAGTTCGTGACCGCCGCCGGGATCACTCTCGGCATGGACGAG
CTGTACAAGGGCGGTACCGGAGGGAGCATGGTGAGCAAGGGCGAGGAGCTGTTCACCGGGGTGGTGCCCA
TCCTGGTCGAGCTGGACGGCGACGTAAACGGCCACAAGTTCAGCGTGTCCGGCGAGGGTGAGGGCGATGC
CACCTACGGCAAGCTGACCCTGAAGTTCATCTGCACCACCGGCAAGCTGCCCGTGCCCTGGCCCACCCTC
GTGACCACCCTGACCTACGGCGTGCAGTGCTTCAGCCGCTACCCCGACCACATGAAGCAGCACGACTTCT
TCAAGTCCGCCATGCCCGAAGGCTACATCCAGGAGCGCACCATCTTCTTCAAGGACGACGGCAACTACAA
GACCCGCGCCGAGGTGAAGTTCGAGGGCGACACCCTGGTGAACCGCATCGAGCTGAAGGGCATCGACTTC
AAGGAGGACGGCAACATCCTGGGGCACAAGCTGGAGTACAACCTGCCGGACCAACTGACTGAAGAGCAGA
TCGCAGAATTTAAAGAGGCTTTCTCCCTATTTGACAAGGACGGGGATGGGACAATAACAACCAAGGAGCT
GGGGACGGTGATGCGGTCTCTGGGGCAGAACCCCACAGAAGCAGAGCTGCAGGACATGATCAATGAAGTA
GATGCCGACGGTGACGGCACAATCGACTTCCCTGAGTTCCTGACAATGATGGCAAGAAAAATGAAATACA
CAGACAGTGAAGAAGAAATTAGAGAAGCGTTCCGTGTGTTTGATAAGGATGGCAATGGCTACATCAGTGC
AGCAGAGCTTCGCCACGTGATGACAAACCTTGGAGAGAAGTTAACAGATGAAGAGGTTGATGAAATGATC
AGGGAAGCAGACATCGATGGGGATGGTCAGGTAAACTACGAAGAGTTTGTACAAATGATGACAGCGAAGT
AAACCCAGCTTTCTTGTACAAAGTGGGGGATCCAGACATGATAAGATACATTGATGAGTTTGGACAAACC
ACAACTAGAATGCAGTGAAAAAAATGCTTTATTTGTGAAATTTGTGATGCTATTGCTTTATTTGTAACCA
TTATAAGCTGCAATAAACAAGTTAACAACAACAATTGCATTCATTTTATGTTTCAGGTTCAGGGGGAGGT
GTGGGAGGTTTTTTCCAACTTTATTATACATAGTTGATAATTCACTGGCCGTCGTTTTACGGTACCATCG
ATGATGATCCAGACATGATAAGATACATTGATGAGTTTGGACAAACCACAACTAGAATGCAGTGAAAAAA
ATGCTTTATTTGTGAAATTTGTGATGCTATTGCTTTATTTGTAACCATTATAAGCTGCAATAAACAAGTT
AACAACAACAATTGCATTCATTTTATGTTTCAGGTTCAGGGGGAGGTGTGGGAGGTTTTTTAAAGCAAGT
AAAACCTCTACAAATGTGGTATGGCTGATTATGATCCTCTAGATCAGATCTGCGAAGATACGGCCACGGG
TGCTCTTGATCCTGTGGCTGATTTTGGACTGTGCTGCTCGCAGCTGCTGATGAATCACATACTTCCTCCA
TTTTCTTCCACTGATTGACTGTTATAATTTCCCTAATTTCCAGGTCAAGGTGCTGTGCATTGTGGTAATA
GATGTGACATGACGTCACTTCCAAAGGACCAATGAACATGTCTGACCAATTTCATATAATGTGAAAACGA
TTTTCATAGGCAGAATAAATAACATTTAAATTAAACTGGGCATCAGCGCAATTCAATTGGTTTGGTAATA
GCAAGGGAAAATAGAATGAAGTGATCTCCAAAAAATAAGTACTTTTTGACTGTAAATAAAATTGTAAGGA
GTAAAAAGTACTTTTTTTTCTAAAAAAATGTAATTAAGTAAAAGTAAAAGTATTGATTTTTAATTGTACT
CAAGTAAAGTAAAAATCCCCAAAAATAATACTTAAGTACAGTAATCAAGTAAAATTACTCAAGTACTTTA
CACCTCTGGTTCTTGACCCCCTACCTTCAGCAAGCCCAGCAGATCCACTAGTTCTAGAGCGGCCGCCACC
GCGGTGGAGCTCCAGCTTTTGTTCCCTTTAGTGAGGGTTAATTGCGCGCTTGGCGTAATCATGGTCATAG
CTGTTTCCTGTGTGAAATTGTTATCCGCTCACAATTCCACACAACATACGAGCCGGAAGCATAAAGTGTA
AAGCCTGGGGTGCCTAATGAGTGAGCTAACTCACATTAATTGCGTTGCGCTCACTGCCCGCTTTCCAGTC
GGGAAACCTGTCGTGCCAGCTGCATTAATGAATCGGCCAACGCGCGGGGAGAGGCGGTTTGCGTATTGGG
CGCTCTTCCGCTTCCTCGCTCACTGACTCGCTGCGCTCGGTCGTTCGGCTGCGGCGAGCGGTATCAGCTC
ACTCAAAGGCGGTAATACGGTTATCCACAGAATCAGGGGATAACGCAGGAAAGAACATGTGAGCAAAAGG
CCAGCAAAAGGCCAGGAACCGTAAAAAGGCCGCGTTGCTGGCGTTTTTCCATAGGCTCCGCCCCCCTGAC
GAGCATCACAAAAATCGACGCTCAAGTCAGAGGTGGCGAAACCCGACAGGACTATAAAGATACCAGGCGT
TTCCCCCTGGAAGCTCCCTCGTGCGCTCTCCTGTTCCGACCCTGCCGCTTACCGGATACCTGTCCGCCTT
TCTCCCTTCGGGAAGCGTGGCGCTTTCTCATAGCTCACGCTGTAGGTATCTCAGTTCGGTGTAGGTCGTT
CGCTCCAAGCTGGGCTGTGTGCACGAACCCCCCGTTCAGCCCGACCGCTGCGCCTTATCCGGTAACTATC
GTCTTGAGTCCAACCCGGTAAGACACGACTTATCGCCACTGGCAGCAGCCACTGGTAACAGGATTAGCAG
AGCGAGGTATGTAGGCGGTGCTACAGAGTTCTTGAAGTGGTGGCCTAACTACGGCTACACTAGAAGAACA
GTATTTGGTATCTGCGCTCTGCTGAAGCCAGTTACCTTCGGAAAAAGAGTTGGTAGCTCTTGATCCGGCA
AACAAACCACCGCTGGTAGCGGTGGTTTTTTTGTTTGCAAGCAGCAGATTACGCGCAGAAAAAAAGGATC
TCAAGAAGATCCTTTGATCTTTTCTACGGGGTCTGACGCTCAGTGGAACGAAAACTCACGTTAAGGCATT
TTGGTCATGAGATTATCAAAAAGGATCTTCACCTAGATCCTTTTAAATTAAAAATGAAGTTTTAAATCAA
TCTAAAGTATATATGAGTAAACTTGGTCTGACAGTTACCAATGCTTAATCAGTGAGGCACCTATCTCAGC
GATCTGTCTATTTCGTTCATCCATAGTTGCCTGACTCCCCGTCGTGTAGATAACTACGATACGGGAGGGC
TTACCATCTGGCCCCAGTGCTGCAATGATACCGCGAGACCCACGCTCACCGGCTCCAGATTTATCAGCAA
TAAACCAGCCAGCCGGAAGGGCCGAGCGCAGAAGTGGTCCTGCAACTTTATCCGCCTCCATCCAGTCTAT
TAATTGTTGCCGGGAAGCTAGAGTAAGTAGTTCGCCAGTTAATAGTTTGCGCAACGTTGTTGCCATTGCT
ACAGGCATCGTGGTGTCACGCTCGTCGTTTGGTATGGCTTCATTCAGCTCCGGTTCCCAACGATCAAGGC
GAGTTACATGATCCCCCATGTTGTGCAAAAAAGCGGTTAGCTCCTTCGGTCCTCCGATCGTTGTCAGAAG
TAAGTTGGCCGCAGTGTTATCACTCATGGTTATGGCAGCACTGCATAATTCTCTTACTGTCATGCCATCC
GTAAGATGCTTTTCTGTGACTGGTGAGTACTCAACCAAGTCATTCTGAGAATAGTGTATGCGGCGACCGA
GTTGCTCTTGCCCGGCGTCAATACGGGATAATACCGCGCCACATAGCAGAACTTTAAAAGTGCTCATCAT
TGGAAAACGTTCTTCGGGGCGAAAACTCTCAAGGATCTTACCGCTGTTGAGATCCAGTTCGATGTAACCC
ACTCGTGCACCCAACTGATCTTCAGCATCTTTTACTTTCACCAGCGTTTCTGGGTGAGCAAAAACAGGAA
GGCAAAATGCCGCAAAAAAGGGAATAAGGGCGACACGGAAATGTTGAATACTCATACTCTTCCTTTTTCA
ATATTATTGAAGCATTTATCAGGGTTATTGTCTCATGAGCGGATACATATTTGAATGTATTTAGAAAAAT
AAACAAATAGGGGTTCCGCGCACATTTCCCCGAAAAGTG
